Addgene plasmid #60388: pRS424-TUB2
Purpose: Expression of yeast beta tubulin (TUB2) using a GAL promoter
Depositing lab: Ron Vale. Depositing organization: University of California, San Francisco (UCSF). Publication: Regulation of microtubule motors by tubulin isotypes and post-translational modifications. Sirajuddin M, Rice LM, Vale RD. Nat Cell Biol. 2014 Apr;16(4):335-44. doi: 10.1038/ncb2920. Epub 2014 Mar 16. PubMed 24633327.
Backbone
  Vector backbone: pRS424
  Vector type: Yeast Expression
  Selectable markers: TRP marker for yeast
Growth in bacteria
  Bacterial resistance: Ampicillin, 100 μg/mL
  Growth temperature: 37°C
  Growth strain: Top10
  Copy number: High Copy
Gene/Insert
  Gene/Insert name: TUB2 (alt name: Yeast beta Tubulin)
  Species: S. cerevisiae (budding yeast)
  Insert size (bp): 1500
  GenBank ID: YFL037W
  Promoter: GAL
  Cloning method: Restriction Enzyme; 5′ cloning site SmaI (not destroyed); 3′ cloning site PstI (not destroyed)
  Sequencing primers: 5′ aacgtcaaggagaaaaaacc; 3′ gggagggcgtgaatgtaagc
Resource information
  A portion of this plasmid was derived from a plasmid made by: Contains insert obtained from Luke Rice at UT Southwestern
Terms and licenses: Academic/Nonprofit Terms; Industry Terms: Not Available to Industry
How to cite: pRS424-TUB2 was a gift from Ron Vale (Addgene plasmid # 60388 ; http://n2t.net/addgene:60388 ; RRID:Addgene_60388)
