[The description below was written by a language model from this plasmid's Addgene catalogue record.]
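Description:
pRS424-TUB2 is a yeast expression plasmid built on the pRS424 backbone, a member of the pRS series of E. coli–yeast shuttle vectors. In bacteria it is maintained as a high-copy plasmid under ampicillin selection, and in Saccharomyces cerevisiae it is selected through a TRP marker that complements tryptophan auxotrophy. The pRS42x vectors are generally episomal plasmids carrying a 2μ origin for multicopy maintenance in yeast. However, no feature table accompanies this record, so the origin and other backbone elements are not explicitly listed.

The payload is the S. cerevisiae TUB2 gene (systematic name YFL037W), which encodes the budding yeast β-tubulin. The insert is about 1.5 kb and was placed by restriction cloning between SmaI and PstI sites, both of which are retained. Expression is driven by a GAL promoter, so transcription can be induced with galactose and kept repressed in glucose. This kind of control is useful for tubulin, where unbalanced overexpression can be harmful to cells. The record does not say which GAL promoter is used, nor does it mention a terminator or any epitope or purification tags on the insert. The insert was derived from a plasmid made by another laboratory.

The stated purpose is galactose-driven expression of yeast β-tubulin. The associated study examined how tubulin isotypes and post-translational modifications regulate microtubule motors, which suggests the plasmid is used to overproduce tubulin in yeast for that kind of work. Because functional tubulin is an α/β heterodimer, this would presumably be done alongside an α-tubulin construct, although the record does not describe a partner plasmid.
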