>Addgene plasmid #60388 | pRS424-TUB2 | addgene partial sequence | sequence record 98553 | M13-Rev 5'-CAGGAAACAGCTATGACC-3'
GGGACAAAAGCTGGAGCTCTAGTACGGATTAGAAGCCGCCGAGCGGGTGACAGCCCTCCGAAGGAAGACT
CTCCTCCGTGCGTCCTCGTCTTCACCGGTCGCGTTCCTGAAACGCAGATGTGCCTCGCGCCGCACTGCTC
CGAACAATAAAGATTCTACAATACTAGCTTTTATGGTTATGAAGAGGAAAAATTGGCAGTAACCTGGCCC
CACAAACCTTCAAATGAACGAATCAAATTAACAACCATAGGATGATAATGCGATTAGTTTTTTAGCCTTA
TTTCTGGGGTAATTAATCAGCGAAGCGATGATTTTTGATCTATTAACAGATATATAAATGCAAAAACTGC
ATAACCACTTTAACTAATACTTTCAACATTTTCGGTTTGTATTACTTCTTATTCAAATGTAATAAAAGTA
TCAACAAAAAATTGTTAATATACCTCTATACTTTAACGTCAAGGAGAAAAAACCCCGGATTCTAGAACTA
GTGGATCCCCGGGAAAATGAGAGAAATCATTCATATCTCGACAGGTCAGTGTGGTAACCAAATTGGTGCT
GCATTCTGGGAAACTATCTGTGGTGAGCACGGTTTGGATTTCAATGGGACATATCACGGCCATGACGATA
TCCAGAAGGAGAGACTGAACGTGTACTTCAACGAGGCATCTTCTGGGAAGTGGGTTCCAAGATCTATTAA
CGTCGATCTAGAACCTGGGACGATTGACGCAGTACGCAATTCTGCCATCGGGAATTTGTTTAGACCTGAC
AATTATATCTTTGGGCAAAGTTCTGCGGGCAACGTGT
