>Addgene plasmid #60388 | pRS424-TUB2 | addgene partial sequence | sequence record 98554 | M13-F20 5'-TGTAAAACGACGGCCAGT-3'
GGGCGATGGGTACCGGCCGCAAATTAAAGCCTTCGAGCGTCCCAAAACCTTCTCAAGCAAGGTTTTTCAG
TATAATGTTACATGCGTACACGCGTCTGTACAGAAAAAAAAGAAAAATTTGAAATATAAATAACGTTCTT
AATACTAACATAACTATAAAAAAATAAATAGGGACCTAGACTTCAGGTTGTCTAACTCCTTCCTTTTCGG
TTAGAGCGGATGTGGGGGGAGGGCGTGAATGTAAGCGTGACATAACTAATTACATGACTCGAGGTCGACG
GTATCGATAAGCTTGATATCGAATTCCTGCAGTTAGTGGTGGTGGTGGTGCTATTCAAAATTCTCAGTGA
TTGGTTCATCTTGGTTTTGTGGAGCACCAAAATCGCCATTTTCGTCGACTTCTTCATCATCTTCTACAGT
AGCCTCTTGGTATTGTTGGTATTCGCTAACCAGATCATTCATATTAGATTCAGCCTCAGAGAATTCCAAT
TCGTCCATACCTTCACTAGTATACCAGTGCAAGAAAGCTTTTCTTTTGAACATAGCGGAAAATTGGTCAC
CAACTCTCTTGAATAGCTCTTGAATAGATGTGGAGTTAGCAATGAAAGTAGCAGCCATGTCCAAACCTTG
AGGAGCGACAGAACACACAGCAGTTTGCACATTGTTGGGGATCCATTCCACGAAATAGTCTGAGTTTTTA
GATTGCACTTTATGCATTTCATCTTCCACCTCCTTAACGG
